Addgene plasmid #138320: pCW57-MCS1-P2A-MCS2-mDux
Purpose: Dox-inducible codon-optimized mouse Dux
Depositing lab: Yi Zhang. Depositing organization: Boston Children's Hospital. Publication: Myc and Dnmt1 impede the pluripotent to totipotent state transition in embryonic stem cells. Fu X, Wu X, Djekidel MN, Zhang Y. Nat Cell Biol. 2019 Jul;21(7):835-844. doi: 10.1038/s41556-019-0343-0. Epub 2019 Jun 17. PubMed 31209294.
Backbone
  Vector backbone: pCW57-MCS1-P2A-MCS2 (Neo)
  Backbone manufacturer: Broad Insitute
  Backbone size w/o insert (bp): 7943
  Vector type: Mammalian Expression, Lentiviral
  Selectable markers: Neomycin (select with G418)
Growth in bacteria
  Bacterial resistance: Ampicillin, 100 μg/mL
  Growth temperature: 37°C
  Growth strain: NEB Stable
  Copy number: High Copy
Gene/Insert
  Gene/Insert name: Dux
  Species: M. musculus (mouse)
  Insert size (bp): 2088
  Entrez Gene: Dux (a.k.a. AW822073, Dux4, Duxbl, EG664783)
  Promoter: TRE
  Tag / fusion protein: FLAG (N terminal on insert)
  Cloning method: Restriction Enzyme; 5′ cloning site EcoRI (not destroyed); 3′ cloning site XhoI (not destroyed)
  Sequencing primers: 5′ agctcgtttagtgaaccgtcagat
Terms and licenses: Academic/Nonprofit Terms; Industry Terms: Not Available to Industry
How to cite: pCW57-MCS1-P2A-MCS2-mDux was a gift from Yi Zhang (Addgene plasmid # 138320 ; http://n2t.net/addgene:138320 ; RRID:Addgene_138320)
