[The description below was written by a language model from this plasmid's Addgene catalogue record and pLannotate feature annotations shown in this document.]
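Description:
pCW57-MCS1-P2A-MCS2-mDux is a third-generation-style, self-inactivating HIV-1 lentiviral vector for doxycycline-inducible expression of mouse Dux in mammalian cells. It is built on the neomycin-resistance version of the pCW57-MCS1-P2A-MCS2 backbone and is about 10 kb in total. In bacteria it is maintained through a high-copy ColE1/pUC-type origin with ampicillin resistance. The viral framework comprises an RSV promoter driving a truncated 5' LTR, the Ψ packaging signal with a partial gag sequence, the RRE for Rev-dependent nuclear export, the cPPT/CTS, a WPRE to boost transcript levels, and a ΔU3 3' LTR that inactivates LTR-driven transcription after integration. An SV40 polyadenylation signal and SV40 origin lie outside the proviral region.

The payload is a codon-optimized mouse Dux coding sequence of roughly 2.1 kb carrying an N-terminal FLAG tag, cloned between EcoRI and XhoI sites downstream of a tight TRE promoter (seven tet operators fused to a minimal CMV promoter). The automated annotation labels part of the insert as a PROP1 fragment, which most likely reflects similarity between homeodomains rather than a separate gene. A P2A sequence from the backbone follows the insert; no annotated coding sequence lies between it and the next promoter. Downstream, a constitutive human PGK promoter drives the reverse tetracycline transactivator rtTA3 followed by the neomycin resistance gene, allowing G418 selection. The element linking these two coding sequences is not annotated. Because transactivator and responsive promoter are on one vector, a single transduction yields stable cells in which adding doxycycline switches on Dux. The associated publication concerns the transition of embryonic stem cells from a pluripotent to a totipotent-like state.
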