Features (pLannotate 1.2.2; 28 found; start..end, strand, type, name):
     64..84      +  CDS            3xFLAG (fragment): three tandem FLAG® epitope tags
    431..628     +  CDS            PROP1 (fragment): PROP1_HUMAN - Experimental evidence at protein level: Swiss-Prot protein existence level 1. Possibly involved in the ontogenesis of pituitary gonadotropes, as well as somatotropes, lactotropes and caudomedial thyrotropes. From Homo sapiens (Human).
   2168..2224    +  CDS            P2A: 2A peptide from porcine teschovirus-1 polyprotein Eukaryotic ribosomes fail to insert a peptide bond between the Gly and Pro residues, yielding separate polypeptides.
   2252..2762    +  promoter       hPGK promoter: human phosphoglycerate kinase 1 promoter
   2786..3483    +  CDS            rtTA3 (fragment): reverse tetracycline transactivator 3 activates expression from Tet-responsive promoters in the presence of doxycycline
   3413..3523    +  CDS            VP48: 3 tandem repeats of the minimal activation domain of herpes simplex virus VP16 (Cheng et al., 2013)
   3608..4399    +  CDS            neo: KKA2_KLEPN - Also known as kan, nptII. Experimental evidence at protein level: Swiss-Prot protein existence level 1. Resistance to kanamycin, neomycin, paromomycin, ribostamycin, butirosin and gentamicin B. From Klebsiella pneumoniae.
   4430..4978    +  misc_feature   WPRE (fragment): woodchuck hepatitis virus posttranscriptional regulatory element
   5004..5075    +  CDS            nef (fragment): NEF_HV1Z2 - Experimental evidence at protein level: Swiss-Prot protein existence level 1. Extracellular Nef protein targets CD4(+) T-lymphocytes for apoptosis by interacting with CXCR4 surface receptors. From Human immunodeficiency virus type 1 group M subtype D (isolate Z2/CDC-Z34) (HIV-1).
   5077..5310    +  LTR            3' LTR (ΔU3): self-inactivating 3' long terminal repeat (LTR) from HIV-1
   5382..5503    +  polyA_signal   SV40 poly(A) signal: SV40 polyadenylation signal
   5543..5678    +  rep_origin     SV40 ori: SV40 origin of replication
   5686..5749    +  promoter       AmpR promoter: bla
   5750..6610    +  CDS            AmpR: β-lactamase; bla; confers resistance to ampicillin, carbenicillin, and related antibiotics
   6781..7369    +  rep_origin     ori: high-copy-number ColE1/pMB1/pBR322/pUC origin of replication
   7552..7644    +  CDS            lacI (fragment): lac repressor; lacI; The lac repressor binds to the lac operator to inhibit transcription in E. coli. This inhibition can be relieved by adding lactose or isopropyl-β-D-thiogalactopyranoside (IPTG).
   7657..7678    +  protein_bind   CAP binding site: CAP binding activates transcription in the presence of cAMP. E. coli catabolite activator protein
   7693..7723    +  promoter       lac promoter: promoter for the E. coli lac operon
   7731..7747    +  protein_bind   lac operator: The lac repressor binds to the lac operator to inhibit transcription in E. coli. This inhibition can be relieved by adding lactose or isopropyl-β-D-thiogalactopyranoside (IPTG). lac repressor encoded by lacI
   7792..7810    +  promoter       T3 promoter: promoter for bacteriophage T3 RNA polymerase
   7838..8064    +  promoter       RSV promoter: Rous sarcoma virus enhancer/promoter
   8065..8245    +  LTR            5' LTR (truncated): truncated 5' long terminal repeat (LTR) from HIV-1
   8292..8417    +  misc_feature   HIV-1 Ψ: packaging signal of human immunodeficiency virus type 1
   8401..8764    +  CDS            HIV-1 gag (fragment): gag protein from human immunodeficiency virus 1; gag
   8910..9143    +  misc_feature   RRE: The Rev response element (RRE) of HIV-1 allows for Rev-dependent mRNA export from the nucleus to the cytoplasm.
   9520..9544    +  CDS            Rev (fragment): human immunodeficiency virus 1 (HIV-1) Rev protein; rev; enhances nuclear export of unspliced and incompletely spliced viral mRNAs
   9585..9702    +  misc_feature   cPPT/CTS: central polypurine tract and central termination sequence of HIV-1
   9756..39      +  promoter       tight TRE promoter (across the origin): Tet-responsive promoter PTight, consisting of seven tet operator sequences followed by the minimal CMV promoter
>Addgene plasmid #138320 | pCW57-MCS1-P2A-MCS2-mDux | addgene full sequence | sequence record 273022 | Addgene NGS Result
TATATAAGCAGAGCTCGTTTAGTGAACCGTCAGATCGCCTGGAGAATTGGCTAGCGCCACCATGGACTAC
AAAGACGATGACGACAAGGGATCCACTAGTAACGGCCGCCAGTGTGCTGGAATTCTGGCTGAAGCTGGGT
CTCCTGTGGGAGGCTCCGGAGTTGCCAGAGAGTCTAGAAGGAGGAGGAAGACTGTGTGGCAAGCTTGGCA
GGAGCAGGCCTTGTTGAGTACCTTCAAAAAGAAGAGATATCTCTCTTTTAAGGAAAGGAAGGAGTTGGCC
AAAAGGATGGGGGTATCTGACTGCAGGATCAGAGTATGGTTCCAAAATAGGCGAAACAGATCAGGAGAGG
AAGGGCATGCTTCAAAGAGGAGCATAAGAGGATCCAGGCGACTGGCCTCACCCCAGCTCCAGGAAGAATT
GGGGAGTAGACCTCAGGGCAGAGGCATGAGATCCAGCGGGAGAAGGCCTAGAACTAGACTGACAAGTCTC
CAGCTCAGGATCTTGGGGCAAGCATTTGAGAGAAATCCTAGACCAGGGTTTGCAACCAGGGAGGAGCTTG
CTAGGGACACCGGCCTGCCAGAGGACACTATTCATATATGGTTTCAGAATAGAAGGGCTCGAAGAAGGCA
CAGGAGGGGAAGACCTACCGCCCAGGATCAGGACCTCTTGGCTAGTCAAGGATCTGATGGTGCACCAGCC
GGCCCAGAAGGAAGAGAAAGAGAGGGAGCTCAAGAAAATCTTCTTCCCCAAGAAGAGGCAGGAAGCACAG
GAATGGACACATCCTCTCCATCTGATCTTCCTAGCTTTTGTGGTGAATCCCAACCCTTCCAAGTAGCACA
ACCAAGGGGAGCCGGACAACAAGAAGCACCTACAAGGGCAGGGAATGCTGGATCCCTCGAACCATTGCTG
GACCAGTTGCTTGATGAGGTGCAAGTTGAGGAACCAGCACCTGCACCACTGAACCTGGACGGAGATCCTG
GTGGGAGAGTACATGAAGGGTCCCAAGAGAGCTTCTGGCCACAAGAAGAGGCAGGTTCAACTGGCATGGA
TACCAGTTCTCCTTCTGATTCTAATTCTTTTTGTAGGGAGAGCCAACCAAGCCAGGTGGCCCAACCTTGT
GGTGCTGGGCAGGAGGATGCAAGGACTCAAGCTGATTCAACAGGCCCACTTGAACTGTTGTTGCTGGACC
AACTGCTGGATGAAGTTCAGAAAGAAGAGCATGTCCCAGTACCACTTGACTGGGGTAGAAATCCAGGAAG
TAGAGAACACGAGGGCAGTCAAGACTCACTGCTTCCTCTGGAAGAGGCCGTTAATAGTGGGATGGATACA
AGTATCCCATCAATATGGCCTACTTTTTGTAGAGAGTCACAGCCACCACAGGTCGCACAACCATCTGGGC
CTGGACAGGCACAGGCACCAACTCAAGGAGGGAATACTGACCCATTGGAGTTGTTCCTTTATCAACTTCT
GGATGAAGTGCAGGTGGAGGAACATGCACCTGCTCCCCTCAACTGGGATGTGGATCCTGGTGGAAGAGTG
CATGAGGGGTCTTGGGAGAGCTTCTGGCCACAGGAAGAAGCAGGAAGTACTGGCCTTGATACCTCATCCC
CTTCTGATTCCAATTCATTCTTTAGAGAGTCTAAACCTTCTCAAGTAGCCCAAAGGAGAGGTGCTGGCCA
GGAGGATGCAAGGACACAGGCTGATTCTACCGGACCTCTGGAGCTGCTGCTCTTTGACCAACTGCTGGAC
GAGGTGCAGAAAGAGGAACACGTCCCTGCCCCCCTTGACTGGGGAAGGAATCCCGGTAGCATGGAGCATG
AAGGTTCCCAGGACAGCCTGCTCCCTCTGGAGGAAGCTGCTAATTCCGGCAGAGATACCTCAATACCTAG
TATCTGGCCCGCTTTCTGCAGAAAGTCACAACCCCCACAAGTGGCACAGCCATCAGGACCTGGCCAGGCA
CAAGCACCTATACAAGGAGGTAATACAGATCCCCTGGAGTTGTTTCTGGATCAGCTTCTTACTGAAGTAC
AGTTGGAGGAGCAGGGCCCTGCTCCTGTGAACGTGGAAGAAACATGGGAGCAAATGGACACCACACCTGA
TTTGCCCTTGACCTCTGAGGAGTACCAGACTCTTCTGGACATGTTGTGAGTCGACACCGGTTCCGGAGCC
ACGAACTTCTCTCTGTTAAAGCAAGCAGGAGACGTGGAAGAAAACCCCGGTCCTAGGCTGCAGACGCGTT
GTACAGGATCCGGGGTTGGGGTTGCGCCTTTTCCAAGGCAGCCCTGGGTTTGCGCAGGGACGCGGCTGCT
CTGGGCGTGGTTCCGGGAAACGCAGCGGCGCCGACCCTGGGTCTCGCACATTCTTCACGTCCGTTCGCAG
CGTCACCCGGATCTTCGCCGCTACCCTTGTGGGCCCCCCGGCGACGCTTCCTGCTCCGCCCCTAAGTCGG
GAAGGTTCCTTGCGGTTCGCGGCGTGCCGGACGTGACAAACGGAAGCCGCACGTCTCACTAGTACCCTCG
CAGACGGACAGCGCCAGGGAGCAATGGCAGCGCGCCGACCGCGATGGGCTGTGGCCAATAGCGGCTGCTC
AGCAGGGCGCGCCGAGAGCAGCGGCCGGGAAGGGGCGGTGCGGGAGGCGGGGTGTGGGGCGGTAGTGTGG
GCCCTGTTCCTGCCCGCGCGGTGTTCCGCATTCTGCAAGCCTCCGGAGCGCACGTCGGCAGTCGGCTCCC
TCGTTGACCGAATCACCGACCTCTCTCCCCAGCAATTCACCCGCGCGCGGCCACCATGTCTAGACTGGAC
AAGAGCAAAGTCATAAACGGAGCTCTGGAATTACTCAATGGTGTCGGTATCGAAGGCCTGACGACAAGGA
AACTCGCTCAAAAGCTGGGAGTTGAGCAGCCTACCCTGTACTGGCACGTGAAGAACAAGCGGGCCCTGCT
CGATGCCCTGCCAATCGAGATGCTGGACAGGCATCATACCCACTTCTGCCCCCTGGAAGGCGAGTCATGG
CAAGACTTTCTGCGGAACAACGCCAAGTCATACCGCTGTGCTCTCCTCTCACATCGCGACGGGGCTAAAG
TGCATCTCGGCACCCGCCCAACAGAGAAACAGTACGAAACCCTGGAAAATCAGCTCGCGTTCCTGTGTCA
GCAAGGCTTCTCCCTGGAGAACGCACTGTACGCTCTGTCCGCCGTGGGCCACTTTACACTGGGCTGCGTA
TTGGAGGAACAGGAGCATCAAGTAGCAAAAGAGGAAAGAGAGACACCTACCACCGATTCTATGCCCCCAC
TTCTGAGACAAGCAATTGAGCTGTTCGACCGGCAGGGAGCCGAACCTGCCTTCCTTTTCGGCCTGGAACT
AATCATATGTGGCCTGGAGAAACAGCTAAAGTGCGAAAGCGGCGGGCCGACCGACGCCCTTGACGATTTT
GACTTAGACATGCTCCCAGCCGATGCCCTTGACGACTTTGACCTTGATATGCTGCCTGCTGACGCTCTTG
ACGATTTTGACCTTGACATGCTCCCCGGGTTCGAAGGAAGCGGAGAAGGTAGAGGTTCTCTCCTCACTTG
TGGTGATGTTGAAGAAAACCCTGGTCCAATGTCTAGAATGATTGAACAAGATGGATTGCACGCAGGTTCT
CCGGCCGCTTGGGTGGAGAGGCTATTCGGCTATGACTGGGCACAACAGACAATCGGCTGCTCTGATGCCG
CCGTGTTCCGGCTGTCAGCGCAGGGGCGCCCGGTTCTTTTTGTCAAGACCGACCTGTCCGGTGCCCTGAA
TGAACTGCAGGACGAGGCAGCGCGGCTATCGTGGCTGGCCACGACGGGCGTTCCTTGCGCAGCTGTGCTC
GACGTTGTCACTGAAGCGGGAAGGGACTGGCTGCTATTGGGCGAAGTGCCGGGGCAGGATCTCCTGTCAT
CTCACCTTGCTCCTGCCGAGAAAGTATCCATCATGGCTGATGCAATGCGGCGGCTGCATACGCTTGATCC
GGCTACCTGCCCATTCGACCACCAAGCGAAACATCGCATCGAGCGAGCACGTACTCGGATGGAAGCCGGT
CTTGTCGATCAGGATGATCTGGACGAAGAGCATCAGGGGCTCGCGCCAGCCGAACTGTTCGCCAGGCTCA
AGGCGCGCATGCCCGACGGCGAGGATCTCGTCGTGACCCATGGCGATGCCTGCTTGCCGAATATCATGGT
GGAAAATGGCCGCTTTTCTGGATTCATCGACTGTGGCCGGCTGGGTGTGGCGGACCGCTATCAGGACATA
GCGTTGGCTACCCGTGATATTGCTGAAGAGCTTGGCGGCGAATGGGCTGACCGCTTCCTCGTGCTTTACG
GTATCGCCGCTCCCGATTCGCAGCGCATCGCCTTCTATCGCCTTCTTGACGAGTTCTTCTGAATGCATTG
AGGATCGATCCAAGATATCGTATTCTTAACTATGTTGCTCCTTTTACGCTATGTGGATACGCTGCTTTAA
TGCCTTTGTATCATGCTATTGCTTCCCGTATGGCTTTCATTTTCTCCTCCTTGTATAAATCCTGGTTGCT
GTCTCTTTATGAGGAGTTGTGGCCCGTTGTCAGGCAACGTGGCGTGGTGTGCACTGTGTTTGCTGACGCA
ACCCCCACTGGTTGGGGCATTGCCACCACCTGTCAGCTCCTTTCCGGGACTTTCGCTTTCCCCCTCCCTA
TTGCCACGGCGGAACTCATCGCCGCCTGCCTTGCCCGCTGCTGGACAGGGGCTCGGCTGTTGGGCACTGA
CAATTCCGTGGTGTTGTCGGGGAAGCTGACGTCCTTTCCATGGCTGCTCGCCTGTGTTGCCACCTGGATT
CTGCGCGGGACGTCCTTCTGCTACGTCCCTTCGGCCCTCAATCCAGCGGACCTTCCTTCCCGCGGCCTGC
TGCCGGCTCTGCGGCCTCTTCCGCGTCTTCGCCTTCGCCCTCAGACGAGTCGGATCTCCCTTTGGGCCGC
CTCCCCGCCTGTTTCGCCTCGGCGTCCGGACTAGAGGTACCTTTAAGACCAATGACTTACAAGGCAGCTG
TAGATCTTAGCCACTTTTTAAAAGAAAAGGGGGGACTGGAAGGGCTAATTCACTCCCAACGAAGACAAGA
TCTGCTTTTTGCTTGTACTGGGTCTCTCTGGTTAGACCAGATCTGAGCCTGGGAGCTCTCTGGCTAACTA
GGGAACCCACTGCTTAAGCCTCAATAAAGCTTGCCTTGAGTGCTTCAAGTAGTGTGTGCCCGTCTGTTGT
GTGACTCTGGTAACTAGAGATCCCTCAGACCCTTTTAGTCAGTGTGGAAAATCTCTAGCAGTAGTAGTTC
ATGTCATCTTATTATTCAGTATTTATAACTTGCAAAGAAATGAATATCAGAGAGTGAGAGGAACTTGTTT
ATTGCAGCTTATAATGGTTACAAATAAAGCAATAGCATCACAAATTTCACAAATAAAGCATTTTTTTCAC
TGCATTCTAGTTGTGGTTTGTCCAAACTCATCAATGTATCTTATCATGTCTGGCTCTAGCTATCCCGCCC
CTAACTCCGCCCATCCCGCCCCTAACTCCGCCCAGTTCCGCCCATTCTCCGCCCCATGGCTGACTAATTT
TTTTTATTTATGCAGAGGCCGAGGCCGCCTCGGCCTCTGAGCTATTCCAGAAGTAGTGAGGAGGCTTTTT
TGGAGGCCTTTCAAATATGTATCCGCTCATGAGACAATAACCCTGATAAATGCTTCAATAATATTGAAAA
AGGAAGAGTATGAGTATTCAACATTTCCGTGTCGCCCTTATTCCCTTTTTTGCGGCATTTTGCCTTCCTG
TTTTTGCTCACCCAGAAACGCTGGTGAAAGTAAAAGATGCTGAAGATCAGTTGGGTGCACGAGTGGGTTA
CATCGAACTGGATCTCAACAGCGGTAAGATCCTTGAGAGTTTTCGCCCCGAAGAACGTTTTCCAATGATG
AGCACTTTTAAAGTTCTGCTATGTGGCGCGGTATTATCCCGTATTGACGCCGGGCAAGAGCAACTCGGTC
GCCGCATACACTATTCTCAGAATGACTTGGTTGAGTACTCACCAGTCACAGAAAAGCATCTTACGGATGG
CATGACAGTAAGAGAATTATGCAGTGCTGCCATAACCATGAGTGATAACACTGCGGCCAACTTACTTCTG
ACAACGATCGGAGGACCGAAGGAGCTAACCGCTTTTTTGCACAACATGGGGGATCATGTAACTCGCCTTG
ATCGTTGGGAACCGGAGCTGAATGAAGCCATACCAAACGACGAGCGTGACACCACGATGCCTGTAGCAAT
GGCAACAACGTTGCGCAAACTATTAACTGGCGAACTACTTACTCTAGCTTCCCGGCAACAATTAATAGAC
TGGATGGAGGCGGATAAAGTTGCAGGACCACTTCTGCGCTCGGCCCTTCCGGCTGGCTGGTTTATTGCTG
ATAAATCTGGAGCCGGTGAGCGTGGGTCTCGCGGTATCATTGCAGCACTGGGGCCAGATGGTAAGCCCTC
CCGTATCGTAGTTATCTACACGACGGGGAGTCAGGCAACTATGGATGAACGAAATAGACAGATCGCTGAG
ATAGGTGCCTCACTGATTAAGCATTGGTAACTGTCAGACCAAGTTTACTCATATATACTTTAGATTGATT
TAAAACTTCATTTTTAATTTAAAAGGATCTAGGTGAAGATCCTTTTTGATAATCTCATGACCAAAATCCC
TTAACGTGAGTTTTCGTTCCACTGAGCGTCAGACCCCGTAGAAAAGATCAAAGGATCTTCTTGAGATCCT
TTTTTTCTGCGCGTAATCTGCTGCTTGCAAACAAAAAAACCACCGCTACCAGCGGTGGTTTGTTTGCCGG
ATCAAGAGCTACCAACTCTTTTTCCGAAGGTAACTGGCTTCAGCAGAGCGCAGATACCAAATACTGTTCT
TCTAGTGTAGCCGTAGTTAGGCCACCACTTCAAGAACTCTGTAGCACCGCCTACATACCTCGCTCTGCTA
ATCCTGTTACCAGTGGCTGCTGCCAGTGGCGATAAGTCGTGTCTTACCGGGTTGGACTCAAGACGATAGT
TACCGGATAAGGCGCAGCGGTCGGGCTGAACGGGGGGTTCGTGCACACAGCCCAGCTTGGAGCGAACGAC
CTACACCGAACTGAGATACCTACAGCGTGAGCTATGAGAAAGCGCCACGCTTCCCGAAGGGAGAAAGGCG
GACAGGTATCCGGTAAGCGGCAGGGTCGGAACAGGAGAGCGCACGAGGGAGCTTCCAGGGGGAAACGCCT
GGTATCTTTATAGTCCTGTCGGGTTTCGCCACCTCTGACTTGAGCGTCGATTTTTGTGATGCTCGTCAGG
GGGGCGGAGCCTATGGAAAAACGCCAGCAACGCGGCCTTTTTACGGTTCCTGGCCTTTTGCTGGCCTTTT
GCTCACATGTTCTTTCCTGCGTTATCCCCTGATTCTGTGGATAACCGTATTACCGCCTTTGAGTGAGCTG
ATACCGCTCGCCGCAGCCGAACGACCGAGCGCAGCGAGTCAGTGAGCGAGGAAGCGGAAGAGCGCCCAAT
ACGCAAACCGCCTCTCCCCGCGCGTTGGCCGATTCATTAATGCAGCTGGCACGACAGGTTTCCCGACTGG
AAAGCGGGCAGTGAGCGCAACGCAATTAATGTGAGTTAGCTCACTCATTAGGCACCCCAGGCTTTACACT
TTATGCTTCCGGCTCGTATGTTGTGTGGAATTGTGAGCGGATAACAATTTCACACAGGAAACAGCTATGA
CCATGATTACGCCAAGCGCGCAATTAACCCTCACTAAAGGGAACAAAAGCTGGAGCTGCAAGCTTAATGT
AGTCTTATGCAATACTCTTGTAGTCTTGCAACATGGTAACGATGAGTTAGCAACATGCCTTACAAGGAGA
GAAAAAGCACCGTGCATGCCGATTGGTGGAAGTAAGGTGGTACGATCGTGCCTTATTAGGAAGGCAACAG
ACGGGTCTGACATGGATTGGACGAACCACTGAATTGCCGCATTGCAGAGATATTGTATTTAAGTGCCTAG
CTCGATACATAAACGGGTCTCTCTGGTTAGACCAGATCTGAGCCTGGGAGCTCTCTGGCTAACTAGGGAA
CCCACTGCTTAAGCCTCAATAAAGCTTGCCTTGAGTGCTTCAAGTAGTGTGTGCCCGTCTGTTGTGTGAC
TCTGGTAACTAGAGATCCCTCAGACCCTTTTAGTCAGTGTGGAAAATCTCTAGCAGTGGCGCCCGAACAG
GGACTTGAAAGCGAAAGGGAAACCAGAGGAGCTCTCTCGACGCAGGACTCGGCTTGCTGAAGCGCGCACG
GCAAGAGGCGAGGGGCGGCGACTGGTGAGTACGCCAAAAATTTTGACTAGCGGAGGCTAGAAGGAGAGAG
ATGGGTGCGAGAGCGTCAGTATTAAGCGGGGGAGAATTAGATCGCGATGGGAAAAAATTCGGTTAAGGCC
AGGGGGAAAGAAAAAATATAAATTAAAACATATAGTATGGGCAAGCAGGGAGCTAGAACGATTCGCAGTT
AATCCTGGCCTGTTAGAAACATCAGAAGGCTGTAGACAAATACTGGGACAGCTACAACCATCCCTTCAGA
CAGGATCAGAAGAACTTAGATCATTATATAATACAGTAGCAACCCTCTATTGTGTGCATCAAAGGATAGA
GATAAAAGACACCAAGGAAGCTTTAGACAAGATAGAGGAAGAGCAAAACAAAAGTAAGACCACCGCACAG
CAAGCGGCCGCTGATCTTCAGACCTGGAGGAGGAGATATGAGGGACAATTGGAGAAGTGAATTATATAAA
TATAAAGTAGTAAAAATTGAACCATTAGGAGTAGCACCCACCAAGGCAAAGAGAAGAGTGGTGCAGAGAG
AAAAAAGAGCAGTGGGAATAGGAGCTTTGTTCCTTGGGTTCTTGGGAGCAGCAGGAAGCACTATGGGCGC
AGCGTCAATGACGCTGACGGTACAGGCCAGACAATTATTGTCTGGTATAGTGCAGCAGCAGAACAATTTG
CTGAGGGCTATTGAGGCGCAACAGCATCTGTTGCAACTCACAGTCTGGGGCATCAAGCAGCTCCAGGCAA
GAATCCTGGCTGTGGAAAGATACCTAAAGGATCAACAGCTCCTGGGGATTTGGGGTTGCTCTGGAAAACT
CATTTGCACCACTGCTGTGCCTTGGAATGCTAGTTGGAGTAATAAATCTCTGGAACAGATTTGGAATCAC
ACGACCTGGATGGAGTGGGACAGAGAAATTAACAATTACACAAGCTTAATACACTCCTTAATTGAAGAAT
CGCAAAACCAGCAAGAAAAGAATGAACAAGAATTATTGGAATTAGATAAATGGGCAAGTTTGTGGAATTG
GTTTAACATAACAAATTGGCTGTGGTATATAAAATTATTCATAATGATAGTAGGAGGCTTGGTAGGTTTA
AGAATAGTTTTTGCTGTACTTTCTATAGTGAATAGAGTTAGGCAGGGATATTCACCATTATCGTTTCAGA
CCCACCTCCCAACCCCGAGGGGACAATTCTCGACCTCGAGACAAATGGCAGTATTCATCCACAATTTTAA
AAGAAAAGGGGGGATTGGGGGGTACAGTGCAGGGGAAAGAATAGTAGACATAATAGCAACAGACATACAA
ACTAAAGAATTACAAAAACAAATTACAAAAATTCAAAATTTTCGGGTTTATTACAGGGACAGCAGAGATC
CACTTTGGCCGCGAATCGATATGTCGAGTTTACTCCCTATCAGTGATAGAGAACGTATGTCGAGTTTACT
CCCTATCAGTGATAGAGAACGATGTCGAGTTTACTCCCTATCAGTGATAGAGAACGTATGTCGAGTTTAC
TCCCTATCAGTGATAGAGAACGTATGTCGAGTTTACTCCCTATCAGTGATAGAGAACGTATGTCGAGTTT
ATCCCTATCAGTGATAGAGAACGTATGTCGAGTTTACTCCCTATCAGTGATAGAGAACGTATGTCGAGGT
AGGCGTGTACGGTGGGAGGCC
