>Addgene plasmid #138320 | pCW57-MCS1-P2A-MCS2-mDux | depositor partial sequence | sequence record 267101 | mDUX sequence
ATGGACTACAAAGACGATGACGACAAGGGATCCACTAGTAACGGCCGCCAGTGTGCTGGAATTCTGGCTG
AAGCTGGGTCTCCTGTGGGAGGCTCCGGAGTTGCCAGAGAGTCTAGAAGGAGGAGGAAGACTGTGTGGCA
AGCTTGGCAGGAGCAGGCCTTGTTGAGTACCTTCAAAAAGAAGAGATATCTCTCTTTTAAGGAAAGGAAG
GAGTTGGCCAAAAGGATGGGGGTATCTGACTGCAGGATCAGAGTATGGTTCCAAAATAGGCGAAACAGAT
CAGGAGAGGAAGGGCATGCTTCAAAGAGGAGCATAAGAGGATCCAGGCGACTGGCCTCACCCCAGCTCCA
GGAAGAATTGGGGAGTAGACCTCAGGGCAGAGGCATGAGATCCAGCGGGAGAAGGCCTAGAACTAGACTG
ACAAGTCTCCAGCTCAGGATCTTGGGGCAAGCATTTGAGAGAAATCCTAGACCAGGGTTTGCAACCAGGG
AGGAGCTTGCTAGGGACACCGGCCTGCCAGAGGACACTATTCATATATGGTTTCAGAATAGAAGGGCTCG
AAGAAGGCACAGGAGGGGAAGACCTACCGCCCAGGATCAGGACCTCTTGGCTAGTCAAGGATCTGATGGT
GCACCAGCCGGCCCAGAAGGAAGAGAAAGAGAGGGAGCTCAAGAAAATCTTCTTCCCCAAGAAGAGGCAG
GAAGCACAGGAATGGACACATCCTCTCCATCTGATCTTCCTAGCTTTTGTGGTGAATCCCAACCCTTCCA
AGTAGCACAACCAAGGGGAGCCGGACAACAAGAAGCACCTACAAGGGCAGGGAATGCTGGATCCCTCGAA
CCATTGCTGGACCAGTTGCTTGATGAGGTGCAAGTTGAGGAACCAGCACCTGCACCACTGAACCTGGACG
GAGATCCTGGTGGGAGAGTACATGAAGGGTCCCAAGAGAGCTTCTGGCCACAAGAAGAGGCAGGTTCAAC
TGGCATGGATACCAGTTCTCCTTCTGATTCTAATTCTTTTTGTAGGGAGAGCCAACCAAGCCAGGTGGCC
CAACCTTGTGGTGCTGGGCAGGAGGATGCAAGGACTCAAGCTGATTCAACAGGCCCACTTGAACTGTTGT
TGCTGGACCAACTGCTGGATGAAGTTCAGAAAGAAGAGCATGTCCCAGTACCACTTGACTGGGGTAGAAA
TCCAGGAAGTAGAGAACACGAGGGCAGTCAAGACTCACTGCTTCCTCTGGAAGAGGCCGTTAATAGTGGG
ATGGATACAAGTATCCCATCAATATGGCCTACTTTTTGTAGAGAGTCACAGCCACCACAGGTCGCACAAC
CATCTGGGCCTGGACAGGCACAGGCACCAACTCAAGGAGGGAATACTGACCCATTGGAGTTGTTCCTTTA
TCAACTTCTGGATGAAGTGCAGGTGGAGGAACATGCACCTGCTCCCCTCAACTGGGATGTGGATCCTGGT
GGAAGAGTGCATGAGGGGTCTTGGGAGAGCTTCTGGCCACAGGAAGAAGCAGGAAGTACTGGCCTTGATA
CCTCATCCCCTTCTGATTCCAATTCATTCTTTAGAGAGTCTAAACCTTCTCAAGTAGCCCAAAGGAGAGG
TGCTGGCCAGGAGGATGCAAGGACACAGGCTGATTCTACCGGACCTCTGGAGCTGCTGCTCTTTGACCAA
CTGCTGGACGAGGTGCAGAAAGAGGAACACGTCCCTGCCCCCCTTGACTGGGGAAGGAATCCCGGTAGCA
TGGAGCATGAAGGTTCCCAGGACAGCCTGCTCCCTCTGGAGGAAGCTGCTAATTCCGGCAGAGATACCTC
AATACCTAGTATCTGGCCCGCTTTCTGCAGAAAGTCACAACCCCCACAAGTGGCACAGCCATCAGGACCT
GGCCAGGCACAAGCACCTATACAAGGAGGTAATACAGATCCCCTGGAGTTGTTTCTGGATCAGCTTCTTA
CTGAAGTACAGTTGGAGGAGCAGGGCCCTGCTCCTGTGAACGTGGAAGAAACATGGGAGCAAATGGACAC
CACACCTGATTTGCCCTTGACCTCTGAGGAGTACCAGACTCTTCTGGACATGTTGTGA
